Addgene plasmid #237841: P4HA1-P2
Purpose: Study the role and mechanism of the P4HA1-P2 3' UTR in regulation gene function.
Depositing lab: Angela Ting. Depositing organization: University of Texas MD Anderson Cancer Center. Publication: Differentiation in the human urothelia is defined by distinct alternative polyadenylation. Le NB, Sona S, Santo B, Zhang Y, Ou R, Schweickart RA, Kochat V, Padron WI, Rai K, Lee SH, Yi JM, Wessely O, Lee BH, Ting AH. Cell Rep. 2026 Jan 13;45(1):116839. doi: 10.1016/j.celrep.2025.116839. PubMed 41533515.
Backbone
  Vector backbone: pmirGLO Dual-Luciferase miRNA Target Expression Vector
  Vector type: Mammalian Expression
Growth in bacteria
  Bacterial resistance: Ampicillin, 100 μg/mL
  Growth temperature: 37°C
  Growth strain: DH5alpha
  Copy number: High Copy
Gene/Insert
  Gene/Insert name: P4HA1-P2 3'UTR
  Species: H. sapiens (human)
  Entrez Gene: P4HA1 (a.k.a. P4HA)
  Cloning method: Gibson Cloning
Terms and licenses: Academic/Nonprofit Terms; Industry Terms: Not Available to Industry
How to cite: P4HA1-P2 was a gift from Angela Ting (Addgene plasmid # 237841 ; http://n2t.net/addgene:237841 ; RRID:Addgene_237841)
