[The description below was written by a language model from this plasmid's Addgene catalogue record and pLannotate feature annotations shown in this document.]
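Description:
P4HA1-P2 is a mammalian dual-luciferase reporter plasmid built on the pmirGLO Dual-Luciferase miRNA Target Expression Vector, carrying a 3' UTR sequence from human P4HA1 (the "P2" 3' UTR form) introduced by Gibson cloning. It is propagated in E. coli as a high-copy plasmid through a ColE1/pUC-type origin and selected with ampicillin via the β-lactamase gene. A ColE1-derived cer region is also annotated, which helps keep the plasmid monomeric.

The primary reporter is the synthetic firefly luciferase luc2, driven by a PGK promoter. Between the end of the luc2 coding sequence and the remnants of the multiple cloning site lies a stretch of roughly 1.5 kb that is largely unannotated. This is the position where a 3' UTR insert would sit in this backbone, although the feature table does not label it as P4HA1. The small "C9orf85 fragment" call within it, like the short tnpA, T7 terminator, SET1, M13 ori and large T antigen fragments elsewhere, is probably an annotation-software similarity hit rather than a functional element. An SV40 polyadenylation signal is annotated near this region.

A second, independent cassette uses the SV40 enhancer/early promoter to express human codon-optimized Renilla luciferase followed by a neomycin/G418 resistance sequence, ending in a synthetic poly(A) signal. Renilla activity serves as the internal normalization control, so changes in the firefly-to-Renilla ratio report the effect of the appended UTR on mRNA stability or translation. The stated purpose is to study the role and mechanism of the P4HA1-P2 3' UTR in gene regulation, in work on alternative polyadenylation in human urothelial differentiation.
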