Features (pLannotate 1.2.2; 19 found; start..end, strand, type, name):
      1..589     +  rep_origin     ori: high-copy-number ColE1/pMB1/pBR322/pUC origin of replication
    747..1607    -  CDS            AmpR: β-lactamase; bla; confers resistance to ampicillin, carbenicillin, and related antibiotics
   1608..1712    -  promoter       AmpR promoter: bla
   1755..1847    +  CDS            tnpA (fragment): TN5P_ECOLX - Also known as tnp. Experimental evidence at protein level: Swiss-Prot protein existence level 1. Mediates transposition of transposon Tn5 by a 'cut and paste' mechanism. First, the monomeric transposase binds the 19 bp inverted DNA repeats flanking the transposon. Then, dimerization of the DNA- bound transposase creates a synaptic DNA complex. After nicking of the first DNA strand, excision of the transposon proceeds through a series of intermediates. The transposase then mediates the insertion of the transposon at a new site by strand transfer. The activity of the wild- type tran
   1868..1916    -  polyA_signal   poly(A) signal: synthetic polyadenylation signal
   1980..2772    -  CDS            NeoR/KanR (fragment): aminoglycoside phosphotransferase from Tn5; aph(3')-II (or nptII); confers resistance to neomycin, kanamycin, and G418 (Geneticin®)
   2823..3755    -  CDS            hRluc: Renilla luciferase human codon-optimized
   3806..4163    -  promoter       SV40 promoter: SV40 enhancer and early promoter
   4228..4279    +  misc_feature   bom (fragment): basis of mobility region from pBR322
   4280..4312    -  rep_origin     M13 ori (fragment): M13 bacteriophage origin of replication; arrow indicates direction of (+) strand synthesis
   4317..4385    +  CDS            large T antigen (fragment): large T antigen from SV40 (simian virus 40)
   4408..4529    +  polyA_signal   SV40 poly(A) signal: SV40 polyadenylation signal
   4551..4570    -  terminator     T7 terminator (fragment): transcription terminator for bacteriophage T7 RNA polymerase
   4578..4627    -  CDS            SET1 (fragment): solubility-enhancement tag derived from T7 phage gene 10B
   4634..4658    -  misc_feature   MCS (fragment): pUC18/19 multiple cloning site
   5976..6161    -  CDS            C9orf85 (fragment): CI085_HUMAN - Experimental evidence at protein level: Swiss-Prot protein existence level 1. From Homo sapiens (Human).
   6236..7888    -  CDS            luciferase: firefly luciferase synthetic luc2 version of the luciferase gene
   7935..8434    -  promoter       PGK promoter: mouse phosphoglycerate kinase 1 promoter
   8491..8774    -  misc_feature   cer region: ColE1-derived recombination site that helps to maintain plasmids as monomers
>Addgene plasmid #237841 | P4HA1-P2 | addgene full sequence | sequence record 472284 | Addgene NGS Result
TTGAAATCCTTTTTTTCTGCGCGTAATCTGCTGCTTGCAAACAAAAAAACCACCGCTACCAGCGGTGGTT
TGTTTGCCGGATCAAGAGCTACCAACTCTTTTTCCGAAGGTAACTGGCTTCAGCAGAGCGCAGATACCAA
ATACTGTCCTTCTAGTGTAGCCGTAGTTAGGCCACCACTTCAAGAACTCTGTAGCACCGCCTACATACCT
CGCTCTGCTAATCCTGTTACCAGTGGCTGCTGCCAGTGGCGATAAGTCGTGTCTTACCGGGTTGGACTCA
AGACGATAGTTACCGGATAAGGCGCAGCGGTCGGGCTGAACGGGGGGTTCGTGCACACAGCCCAGCTTGG
AGCGAACGACCTACACCGAACTGAGATACCTACAGCGTGAGCTATGAGAAAGCGCCACGCTTCCCGAAGG
GAGAAAGGCGGACAGGTATCCGGTAAGCGGCAGGGTCGGAACAGGAGAGCGCACGAGGGAGCTTCCAGGG
GGAAACGCCTGGTATCTTTATAGTCCTGTCGGGTTTCGCCACCTCTGACTTGAGCGTCGATTTTTGTGAT
GCTCGTCAGGGGGGCGGAGCCTATGGAAAAACGCCAGCAACGCGGCCTTTTTACGGTTCCTGGCCTTTTG
CTGGCCTTTTGCTCACATGTTCTTTCCTGCGTTATCCCCTGATTCTGTGGATAACCGTATTACCGCCTTT
GAGTGAGCTGATACCGGTTGGGCGTCGCTTGGTCGGTCATTTCGAATTACCAATGCTTAATCAGTGAGGC
ACCTATCTCAGCGATCTGTCTATTTCGTTCATCCATAGTTGCCTGACTCCCCGTCGTGTAGATAACTACG
ATACGGGAGGGCTTACCATCTGGCCCCAGTGCTGCAATGATACCGCGAGACCCACGCTCACCGGCTCCAG
ATTTATCAGCAATAAACCAGCCAGCCGGAAGGGCCGAGCGCAGAAGTGGTCCTGCAACTTTATCCGCCTC
CATCCAGTCTATTAATTGTTGCCGGGAAGCTAGAGTAAGTAGTTCGCCAGTTAATAGTTTGCGCAACGTT
GTTGCCATTGCTACAGGCATCGTGGTGTCACGCTCGTCGTTTGGTATGGCTTCATTCAGCTCCGGTTCCC
AACGATCAAGGCGAGTTACATGATCCCCCATGTTGTGCAAAAAAGCGGTTAGCTCCTTCGGTCCTCCGAT
AGTTGTCAGAAGTAAGTTGGCCGCAGTGTTATCACTCATGGTTATGGCAGCACTGCATAATTCTCTTACT
GTCATGCCATCCGTAAGATGCTTTTCTGTGACTGGTGAGTACTCAACCAAGTCATTCTGAGAATAGTGTA
TGCGGCGACCGAGTTGCTCTTGCCCGGCGTCAATACGGGATAATACCGCGCCACATAGCAGAACTTTGAA
AGTGCTCATCATTGGAAAACGTTCTTCGGGGCGAAAACTCTCAAGGATCTTACCGCTGTTGAGATCCAGT
TCGATGTAACCCACTCGTGCACCCAACTGATCTTCAGCATCTTTTACTTTCACCAGCGTTTCTGGGTGAG
CAAAAACAGGAAGGCAAAATGCCGCAAAAAAGGGAATAAGGGCGACACGGAAATGTTGAATACTCATACT
CTTCCTTTTTCAATATTATTGAAGCATTTATCAGGGTTATTGTCTCATGAGCGGATACATATTTGAATGT
ATTTAGAAAAATAAACAAATAGGGGTTCCGCGCACATTTCCCCGAAAAGTGCCACCTGACGTCTAAGAAA
CCATTACGTAGAAAGCCAGTCCGCAGAAACGGTGCTGACCCCGGATGAATGTCAGCTACTGGGCTATCTG
GACAAGGGAAAACGCAAGCGCAAAGAGGATCCTTATCGCTATCGATTCACACAAAAAACCAACACACAGA
TGTAATGAAAATAAAGATATTTTATTGCGGCCATCGTGATGGCAGGTTGGGCGTCGCTTGGTCGGTCATT
TCGAACCCCAGAGTCCCGCTCAGAAGAACTCGTCAAGAAGGCGATAGAAGGCGATGCGCTGCGAATCGGG
AGCGGCGATACCGTAAAGCACGAGGAAGCGGTCAGCCCATTCGCCGCCAAGCTCTTCAGCAATATCACGG
GTAGCCAACGCTATGTCCTGATAGCGGTCCGCCACACCCAGCCGGCCACAGTCGATGAATCCAGAAAAGC
GGCCATTTTCCACCATGATATTCGGCAAGCAGGCATCGCCATGGGTCACGACGAGATCCTCGCCGTCGGG
CATGCGCGCCTTGAGCCTGGCGAACAGTTCGGCTGGCGCGAGCCCCTGATGCTCTTCGTCCAGATCATCC
TGATCGACAAGACCGGCTTCCATCCGAGTACGTGCTCGCTCGATGCGATGTTTCGCTTGGTGGTCGAATG
GGCAGGTAGCCGGATCAAGCGTATGCAGCCGCCGCATTGCATCAGCCATGATGGATACTTTCTCGGCAGG
AGCAAGGTGAGATGACAGGAGATCCTGCCCCGGCACTTCGCCCAATAGCAGCCAGTCCCTTCCCGCTTCA
GTGACAACGTCGAGCACAGCTGCGCAAGGAACGCCCGTCGTGGCCAGCCACGATAGCCGCGCTGCCTCGT
CCTGCAGTTCATTCAGGGCACCGGACAGGTCGGTCTTGACAAAAAGAACCGGGCGCCCCTGCGCTGACAG
CCGGAACACGGCGGCATCAGAGCAGCCGATTGTCTGTTGTGCCCAGTCATAGCCGAATAGCCTCTCCACC
CAAGCGGCCGGAGAACCTGCGTGCAATCCATCTTGTTCAATCCCTCCGGAGCCTCCGCCACCTGATCCGC
CACCTCCGCTCCCACCACCGGTCTGCTCGTTCTTCAGCACGCGCTCCACGAAGCTCTTGATGTACTTACC
CATTTCATCTGGAGCGTCCTCCTGGCTGAAGTGGAGGCCCTTCACCTTCACGAACTCGGTGTTAGGGAAC
TTCTTAGCTCCCTCGACAATAGCGTTGGAAAAGAACCCAGGGTCGGACTCGATGAACATCTTAGGCAGAT
CGTCGCTGGCCCGAAGGTAGGCGTTGTAGTTGCGGACAATCTGGACGACGTCGGGCTTGCCTCCCTTAAC
GAGAGGGATCTCGCGAGGCCAGGAGAGGGTAGGCCGTCTAACCTCGCCCTTCTCCTTGAATGGCTCCAGG
TAGGCAGCGAACTCCTCAGGCTCCAGTTTCCGCATGATCTTGCTTGGGAGCATGGTCTCGACGAAGAAGT
TATTCTCAAGCACCATTTTCTCGCCCTCTTCGCTCTTGATCAGGGCGATATCCTCCTCGATGTCAGGCCA
CTCGTCCCAGGACTCGATCACGTCCACGACACTCTCAGCATGGACGATGGCCTTGATCTTGTCTTGGTGC
TCGTAGGAGTAGTGAAAGGCCAGACAAGCCCCCCAGTCGTGGCCCACAAAGATGATTTTCTTTGGAAGGT
TCAGCAGCTCGAACCAAGCGGTGAGGTACTTGTAGTGATCCAGGAGGCGATATGAGCCATTCCCGCTCTT
GCCGGACTTACCCATTCCGATCAGATCAGGGATGATGCATCTAGCCACGGGCTCGATGTGAGGCACGACG
TGCCTCCACAGGTAGCTGGAGGCAGCGTTACCATGCAGAAAAATCACGGCGTTCTCGGCGTGCTTCTCGG
AATCATAGTAGTTGATGAAGGAGTCCAGCACGTTCATTTGCTTGCAGCGAGCCCACCACTGAGGCCCAGT
GATCATGCGTTTGCGTTGCTCGGGGTCGTACACCTTGGAAGCCATGGTGGCTCCAGCCTTTGGTTCGAGA
CTGTTGTGTCAGAAGAATCAAGCTTTTTGCAAAAGCCTAGGCCTCCAAAAAAGCCTCCTCACTACTTCTG
GAATAGCTCAGAGGCCGAGGCGGCCTCGGCCTCTGCATAAATAAAAAAAATTAGTCAGCCATGGGGCGGA
GAATGGGCGGAACTGGGCGGAGTTAGGGGCGGGATGGGCGGAGTTAGGGGCGGGACTATGGTTGCTGACT
AATTGAGATGCATGCTTTGCATACTTCTGCCTGCTGGGGAGCCTGGGGACTTTCCACACCTGGTTGCTGA
CTAATTGAGATGCATGCTTTGCATACTTCTGCCTGCTGGGGAGCCTGGGGACTTTCCACACCCTAACTGA
CACACATTCCACAGCTGGTTCTTTCCGCCTCAGAAGGTACCTAACCAAGTTCCTCTTTCAGAGGTTATTT
CAGGCCATGGTGCTGCGCAGATCCGCGTATGCGGTGTGAAATACCGCACAGATGCGTAAGGAGAAAATAC
CGCATCAGGAAATTGTAAGCGTTAATATTTTGTTAAAATTCGATTTTACCACATTTGTAGAGGTTTTACT
TGCTTAAAAAAACCTCCCACATCTCCCCCTGAACCTGAAACATAAAATGAATGCAATTGTTGTTGTTAAC
TTGTTTATTGCAGCTTATAATGGTTACAAATAAAGCAATAGCATCACAAATTTCACAAATAAAGCATTTT
TTTCACTGCATTCTAGTTGTGGTTTGTCCAAACTCATCAATGTATCTTATCATGTCTGCTCGAAGCGGCC
GCCCCAAGGGGTTATGCTAGTTATTGCTCAGCGGTGGCAGCAGCCAACTCAGCTTCCTTTCGGGCTTTGT
TAGCAGCCGGATCAGCTTGCATGCCTGCAGGTCGACTCAAACAGGCTTCCCTTTTTCTCCTATTGTTGTA
CTCTTATGTGTCTGATATACACATTTCCTAGTCTTAACTTTCAGGAGTTTACAATTGACTAACACTCCAT
GATTGATTCAGTCATGAACCTCATCCCATGTTTCATCTGTGGACAATTGCTTACTTTGTGGGTTCTTTTA
AAAGTAACACGAAATCATCATATTGCATAAAACCTTAAAGTTCTGTTGGTATCACAGAAGACAAGGCAGA
GTTTAAAGTGAGGAATTTTATATTTAAAGAACTTTTTGGTTGGATAAAAACATAATTTGAGCATCCAGTT
TTAGTATTTCACTACATCTCAGTTGGTGGGTGTTAAGCTAGAATGGGCTGTGTGATAGGAAACAAATGCC
TTACAGATGTGCCTAGGTGTTCTGTTTACCTAGTGTCTTACTCTGTTTTCTGGATCTGAAGACTAGTAAT
AAACTAGGACACTAACTGGGTTCCATGTGATTGCCCTTTCATATGATCTTCTAAGTTGATTTTTTTCCTC
CCAAGTCTTTTTTAAAGAAAGTATACTGTATTTTACCAACCCCCTCTCTTTTCTTTTAGCTCCTCTGTGG
TGAATTAAACGTACTTGAGTTAAAATATTTCGATTTTTTTTTTTTAATGGAAAGTCCTGCATAACAACAC
TGGGCCTTCTTAACTAAAATGCTCACCACTTAGCCTGTTTTTTTATCCCTTTTTTAAAATGACAGATGAT
TTTGTTCAGGAATTTTGCTGTTTTTCTTAGTGCTAATACCTTGCCTCTTATTCCTGCTACAGCAGGGTGG
TAATATTGGCATTCTGATTAAATACTGTGCCTTAGGAGACTGGAAGTTTAAAAATGTACAAGTCCTTTCA
GTGATGAGGGAATTGATTTTTTTTAAAAGTCTTTTTCTTAGAAAGCCAAAATGTTTGTTTTTTTAAGATT
CTGAAATGTGTTGTGACAACAATGACCTATTTATGATCTTAAATCTTTTTTAAAAAAATGTTTGTTTTCT
GTGTGGTGTTTTTCGTATTTAAATCCGAATGTATGATGTGGCAGTAACAGGTTAACTTATGTAATTTCTT
TAGTACATAGGGCTTAGGTTTATACTCTTGGTTTCCACTCACACTAATGTCACATGGTTAAGAAAAACTT
AGGCTCTCTGAAGTTTCAGATATTTCATGAATCAAGATGTGCTTCCTTCAAAGAGAGCTCTAAAATACTT
TACTGTGGTTATGAAGTTATTATGGGCCAGGCATGGTGGCTCACGCCTTCAATCCCAGCACTTTGGGAGG
CCGAGGCAGGCGGATCACCTGAGGCTAGGAGTTCGAGACCAGCCTGGCCAACATGGTGAAACCCCATCCC
TACTAAAATTACCAAAATTAGCCGGGTGTGGTGGTGCATGCCTGTAGTCCCAGCTACTTGGGAGGCTGAG
GCAGGAAAATCGCTTGAACCTGGGAGGCAGAGGTTGCAGTGAGCTGAGATTGCACCACTGCACTCTAGCT
TGAGTGACAGAGTGACTCTGTCTCAAAAAAGAAAAAAATTACTCGAGGCTAGCGAGCTCGTTTAAACAAC
TAGAATTACACGGCGATCTTGCCGCCCTTCTTGGCCTTAATGAGAATCTCGCGGATCTTGCGGGCGTCCA
ACTTGCCGGTCAGTCCTTTAGGCACCTCGTCCACGAACACAACACCACCGCGCAGCTTCTTGGCGGTTGT
AACCTGGCTGGCCACATAGTCCACGATCTCCTTCTCGGTCATGGTTTTACCGTGTTCCAGCACGACGACT
GCGGCGGGCAGCTCGCCGGCATCGTCGTCGGGCAGGCCGGCGACCCCGGCGTCGAAGATGTTGGGGTGTT
GCAGCAGGATGCTCTCCAGTTCGGCTGGGGCTACCTGGTAGCCCTTGTATTTGATCAGGCTCTTCAGCCG
GTCCACGATGAAGAAGTGCTCGTCCTCGTCCCAGTAGGCGATGTCGCCGCTGTGCAGCCAGCCGTCCTTG
TCGATGAGAGCGTTTGTAGCCTCGGGGTTGTTAACGTAGCCGCTCATGATCATGGGGCCACGGACGCACA
GCTCGCCGCGCTGGTTCACACCCAGTGTCTTACCGGTGTCCAAGTCCACCACCTTAGCCTCGAAGAAGGG
CACCACCTTGCCTACTGCGCCAGGCTTGTCGTCCCCTTCGGGGGTGATCAGAATGGCGCTGGTTGTTTCT
GTCAGGCCGTAGCCCTGGCGGATGCCTGGTAGGTGGAAGCGTTTGGCCACGGCCTCACCTACCTCCTTGC
TGAGCGGCGCCCCGCCGCTGGCGATCTCGTGCAAGTTGCTTAGGTCGTACTTGTCGATGAGAGTGCTCTT
AGCGAAGAAGCTAAATAGTGTGGGCACCAGCAGGGCAGATTGAATCTTATAGTCTTGCAAGCTGCGCAAG
AATAGCTCCTCCTCGAAGCGGTACATGAGCACGACCCGAAAGCCGCAGATCAAGTAGCCCAGCGTGGTGA
ACATGCCGAAGCCGTGGTGAAATGGCACCACGCTGAGGATAGCGGTGTCGGGGATGATCTGGTTGCCGAA
GATGGGGTCGCGGGCATGACTGAATCGGACACAAGCGGTGCGGTGCGGTAGGGCTACGCCCTTGGGCAAT
CCGGTACTGCCACTACTGTTCATGATCAGGGCGATGGTTTTGTCCCGGTCGAAGCTCTCGGGCACGAAGT
CGTACTCGTTGAAGCCGGGTGGCAAATGGGAAGTCACGAAGGTGTACATGCTTTGGAAGCCCTGGTAGTC
GGTCTTGCTATCCATGATGATGATCTTTTGTATGATCGGTAGCTTCTTTTGCACGTTGAGGATCTTTTGC
AGCCCTTTCTTGCTCACGAATACGACGGTGGGCTGGCTGATGCCCATGCTGTTCAGCAGCTCGCGCTCGT
TGTAGATGTCGTTAGCTGGGGCCACAGCCACACCGATGAACAGGGCACCCAACACGGGCATGAAGAACTG
CAAGCTATTCTCGCTGCACACCACGATCCGATGGTTTGTATTCAGCCCATAGCGCTTCATAGCTTCTGCC
AGCCGAACGCTCATCTCGAAGTACTCGGCGTAGGTAATGTCCACCTCGATATGTGCGTCGGTAAAGGCGA
TGGTGCCGGGCACCAGGGCGTAGCGCTTCATGGCTTTGTGCAGCTGCTCGCCGGCGGTCCCGTCTTCGAG
TGGGTAGAATGGCGCTGGGCCCTTCTTAATGTTTTTGGCATCTTCCATGGTGGCTTTACCAACAGTACCG
GATTGCCAAGCTTGGGCTGCAGGTCGAAAGGCCCGGAGATGAGGAAGAGGAGAACAGCGCGGCAGACGTG
CGCTTTTGAAGCGTGCAGAATGCCGGGCCTCCGGAGGACCTTCGGGCGCCCGCCCCGCCCCTGAGCCCGC
CCCTGAGCCCGCCCCCGGACCCACCCCTTCCCAGCCTCTGAGCCCAGAAAGCGAAGGAGCAAAGCTGCTA
TTGGCCGCTGCCCCAAAGGCCTACCCGCTTCCATTGCTCAGCGGTGCTGTCCATCTGCACGAGACTAGTG
AGACGTGCTACTTCCATTTGTCACGTCCTGCACGACGCGAGCTGCGGGGCGGGGGGGAACTTCCTGACTA
GGGGAGGAGTAGAAGGTGGCGCGAAGGGGCCACCAAAGAACGGAGCCGGTTGGCGCCTACCGGTGGATGT
GGAATGTGTGCGAGGCCAGAGGCCACTTGTGTAGCGCCAAGTGCCCAGCGGGGCTGCTAAAGCGCATGCT
CCAGACTGCCTTGGGAAAAGCGCCTCCCCTACCCGGTAGATCTCGATCCTCTACGCCGGACGCATCGTGG
CCGGAGTACTGCGGTTTATCTCGATGGCTACGAGGGCAGACAGTAAGTGGATTTACCATAATCCCTTAAT
TGTACGCACCGCTAAAACGCGTTCAGCGCGATCACGGCAGCAGACAGGTAAAAATGGCAACAAACCACCC
GAAAAACTGCCGCAATCGCGCCTGATAAATTTTAACCGTATGAATACCTATGCAACCAGAGGGTACAGGC
CACATTACCCCCACTTAATCCACTGAAGCTGCCATTTTTCATGGTTTCACCATCCCAGCGAAGGGCCATC
CAGCGTGCGTTCCTGTATTTCCGGACTATAAAAGGATCTAGGTGAAGATCCTTTTTGATAATCTCATGAC
CAAAATCCCTTAACGTGAGTTTTCGTTCCACTGAGCGTCAGACCCCGTAGAAAAGATCAAAGGATCTTC
